Addgene plasmid #239565: pFUW mTagBFP2-P2A-PuroR
Purpose: Cytosolic expression of mTagBFP2
Depositing lab: Tim Ahfeldt & Joel Blanchard. Depositing organization: Icahn School of Medicine at Mount Sinai. Publication: Genetically encoded and modular subcellular organelle probes reveal dysfunction in lysosomes and mitochondria driven by PRKN knockout. Goldman, C., Kareva, T., Sarrafha, L., Schuldt, B.R., Sahasrabudhe, A., Ahfeldt, T., and Blanchard, J.W. iScience 28 (2025) 10.1016/j.isci.2025.112816.
Backbone
  Vector backbone: pFUW
  Backbone size w/o insert (bp): 9221
  Vector type: Lentiviral
  Selectable markers: Puromycin
Growth in bacteria
  Bacterial resistance: Ampicillin, 100 μg/mL
  Growth temperature: 37°C
  Growth strain: NEB Stable
  Copy number: High Copy
Gene/Insert
  Gene/Insert name: mTagBFP2
  Species: Entacmaea quadricolor
  Insert size (bp): 1398
  Promoter: UbC
  Cloning method: Gibson Cloning
  Sequencing primers: 5′ hUBCpro-F; 3′ WPRE-R
Terms and licenses: Academic/Nonprofit Terms; Industry Terms: Not Available to Industry
How to cite: pFUW mTagBFP2-P2A-PuroR was a gift from Tim Ahfeldt & Joel Blanchard (Addgene plasmid # 239565 ; http://n2t.net/addgene:239565 ; RRID:Addgene_239565)
