[The description below was written by a language model from this plasmid's Addgene catalogue record and pLannotate feature annotations shown in this document.]
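Description:
pFUW mTagBFP2-P2A-PuroR is an HIV-1-based lentiviral transfer plasmid built on the pFUW backbone for constitutive, untargeted (cytosolic) expression of the blue fluorescent protein mTagBFP2 in mammalian cells. In bacteria it is maintained through a high-copy ColE1/pUC-type origin and selected with ampicillin via the β-lactamase gene and its native promoter.

The viral portion follows a third-generation layout. A CMV enhancer/promoter replaces the U3 region upstream of a truncated 5' LTR, driving genomic RNA production in packaging cells. This is followed by the Ψ packaging signal with an adjoining gag fragment, the Rev response element for Rev-dependent nuclear export, and the cPPT/CTS, which aids nuclear import of the reverse-transcribed genome. The internal expression cassette uses the human ubiquitin C (UbC) promoter to transcribe a single open reading frame. In it, mTagBFP2, a fast-maturing monomeric blue protein derived from Entacmaea quadricolor, is joined by a P2A self-cleaving peptide to puromycin N-acetyltransferase. The P2A is named in the construct title but is not separately annotated; it presumably lies in the gap between the two coding sequences. Transduced cells therefore produce the fluorophore and the resistance enzyme as separate proteins from one transcript, linking blue fluorescence to puromycin selection. A WPRE downstream enhances transcript stability and expression, and the cassette ends in a truncated 3' LTR followed by a bGH polyadenylation signal.

The sequenced record is 8,621 nt, shorter than the listed backbone and insert sizes would imply. The associated work concerns modular, genetically encoded subcellular organelle probes, in which this construct provides cytosolic mTagBFP2 labelling.
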