Features (pLannotate 1.2.2; 20 found; start..end, strand, type, name):
     32..84      -  misc_feature   bom (fragment): basis of mobility region from pBR322
    239..618     +  enhancer       CMV enhancer: human cytomegalovirus immediate early enhancer
    619..818     +  promoter       CMV promoter: human cytomegalovirus (CMV) immediate early promoter
    836..1016    +  LTR            5' LTR (truncated): truncated 5' long terminal repeat (LTR) from HIV-1
   1063..1188    +  misc_feature   HIV-1 Ψ: packaging signal of human immunodeficiency virus type 1
   1172..1535    +  CDS            HIV-1 gag (fragment): gag protein from human immunodeficiency virus 1; gag
   1681..1914    +  misc_feature   RRE: The Rev response element (RRE) of HIV-1 allows for Rev-dependent mRNA export from the nucleus to the cytoplasm.
   2291..2391    +  CDS            Rev (fragment): human immunodeficiency virus 1 (HIV-1) Rev protein; rev; enhances nuclear export of unspliced and incompletely spliced viral mRNAs
   2441..2558    +  misc_feature   cPPT/CTS: central polypurine tract and central termination sequence of HIV-1
   2623..3834    +  promoter       UbC promoter: human ubiquitin C promoter
   3871..4581    +  CDS            mTagBFP2: mTagBFP2 is a basic (constitutively fluorescent) blue fluorescent protein published in 2011, derived from Entacmaea quadricolor. It is reported to be a very rapidly-maturing monomer with very low acid sensitivity.
   4663..5262    +  CDS            PuroR: puromycin N-acetyltransferase; pac from Streptomyces alboniger; confers resistance to puromycin
   5264..5288    +  misc_feature   MCS (fragment): pBluescript multiple cloning site
   5288..5876    +  misc_feature   WPRE: woodchuck hepatitis virus posttranscriptional regulatory element
   5813..6394    +  CDS            nef (fragment): NEF_HV1H2 - Experimental evidence at protein level: Swiss-Prot protein existence level 1. Extracellular Nef protein targets CD4(+) T-lymphocytes for apoptosis by interacting with CXCR4 surface receptors. From Human immunodeficiency virus type 1 group M subtype B (isolate HXB2) (HIV-1).
   6401..6581    +  LTR            5' LTR (truncated): truncated 5' long terminal repeat (LTR) from HIV-1
   6613..6724    +  polyA_signal   bGH poly(A) signal: bovine growth hormone polyadenylation signal
   6870..7458    -  rep_origin     ori: high-copy-number ColE1/pMB1/pBR322/pUC origin of replication
   7629..8489    -  CDS            AmpR: β-lactamase; bla; confers resistance to ampicillin, carbenicillin, and related antibiotics
   8490..8594    -  promoter       AmpR promoter: bla
>Addgene plasmid #239565 | pFUW mTagBFP2-P2A-PuroR | addgene full sequence | sequence record 477259 | Addgene NGS Result
CGTCGACGGATCGGGAGATCTCCCGATCCCCTATGGTGCACTCTCAGTACAATCTGCTCTGATGCCGCAT
AGTTAAGCCAGTATCTGCTCCCTGCTTGTGTGTTGGAGGTCGCTGAGTAGTGCGCGAGCAAAATTTAAGC
TACAACAAGGCAAGGCTTGACCGACAATTGCATGAAGAATCTGCTTAGGGTTAGGCGTTTTGCGCTGCTT
CGCGATGTACGGGCCAGATATACGCGTTGACATTGATTATTGACTAGTTATTAATAGTAATCAATTACGG
GGTCATTAGTTCATAGCCCATATATGGAGTTCCGCGTTACATAACTTACGGTAAATGGCCCGCCTGGCTG
ACCGCCCAACGACCCCCGCCCATTGACGTCAATAATGACGTATGTTCCCATAGTAACGCCAATAGGGACT
TTCCATTGACGTCAATGGGTGGAGTATTTACGGTAAACTGCCCACTTGGCAGTACATCAAGTGTATCATA
TGCCAAGTACGCCCCCTATTGACGTCAATGACGGTAAATGGCCCGCCTGGCATTATGCCCAGTACATGAC
CTTATGGGACTTTCCTACTTGGCAGTACATCTACGTATTAGTCATCGCTATTACCATGGTGATGCGGTTT
TGGCAGTACATCAATGGGCGTGGATAGCGGTTTGACTCACGGGGATTTCCAAGTCTCCACCCCATTGACG
TCAATGGGAGTTTGTTTTGGCACCAAAATCAACGGGACTTTCCAAAATGTCGTAACAACTCCGCCCCATT
GACGCAAATGGGCGGTAGGCGTGTACGGTGGGAGGTCTATATAAGCAGCGCGTTTTGCCTGTACTGGGTC
TCTCTGGTTAGACCAGATCTGAGCCTGGGAGCTCTCTGGCTAACTAGGGAACCCACTGCTTAAGCCTCAA
TAAAGCTTGCCTTGAGTGCTTCAAGTAGTGTGTGCCCGTCTGTTGTGTGACTCTGGTAACTAGAGATCCC
TCAGACCCTTTTAGTCAGTGTGGAAAATCTCTAGCAGTGGCGCCCGAACAGGGACTTGAAAGCGAAAGGG
AAACCAGAGGAGCTCTCTCGACGCAGGACTCGGCTTGCTGAAGCGCGCACGGCAAGAGGCGAGGGGCGGC
GACTGGTGAGTACGCCAAAAATTTTGACTAGCGGAGGCTAGAAGGAGAGAGATGGGTGCGAGAGCGTCAG
TATTAAGCGGGGGAGAATTAGATCGCGATGGGAAAAAATTCGGTTAAGGCCAGGGGGAAAGAAAAAATAT
AAATTAAAACATATAGTATGGGCAAGCAGGGAGCTAGAACGATTCGCAGTTAATCCTGGCCTGTTAGAAA
CATCAGAAGGCTGTAGACAAATACTGGGACAGCTACAACCATCCCTTCAGACAGGATCAGAAGAACTTAG
ATCATTATATAATACAGTAGCAACCCTCTATTGTGTGCATCAAAGGATAGAGATAAAAGACACCAAGGAA
GCTTTAGACAAGATAGAGGAAGAGCAAAACAAAAGTAAGACCACCGCACAGCAAGCGGCCGCTGATCTTC
AGACCTGGAGGAGGAGATATGAGGGACAATTGGAGAAGTGAATTATATAAATATAAAGTAGTAAAAATTG
AACCATTAGGAGTAGCACCCACCAAGGCAAAGAGAAGAGTGGTGCAGAGAGAAAAAAGAGCAGTGGGAAT
AGGAGCTTTGTTCCTTGGGTTCTTGGGAGCAGCAGGAAGCACTATGGGCGCAGCGTCAATGACGCTGACG
GTACAGGCCAGACAATTATTGTCTGGTATAGTGCAGCAGCAGAACAATTTGCTGAGGGCTATTGAGGCGC
AACAGCATCTGTTGCAACTCACAGTCTGGGGCATCAAGCAGCTCCAGGCAAGAATCCTGGCTGTGGAAAG
ATACCTAAAGGATCAACAGCTCCTGGGGATTTGGGGTTGCTCTGGAAAACTCATTTGCACCACTGCTGTG
CCTTGGAATGCTAGTTGGAGTAATAAATCTCTGGAACAGATTTGGAATCACACGACCTGGATGGAGTGGG
ACAGAGAAATTAACAATTACACAAGCTTAATACACTCCTTAATTGAAGAATCGCAAAACCAGCAAGAAAA
GAATGAACAAGAATTATTGGAATTAGATAAATGGGCAAGTTTGTGGAATTGGTTTAACATAACAAATTGG
CTGTGGTATATAAAATTATTCATAATGATAGTAGGAGGCTTGGTAGGTTTAAGAATAGTTTTTGCTGTAC
TTTCTATAGTGAATAGAGTTAGGCAGGGATATTCACCATTATCGTTTCAGACCCACCTCCCAACCCCGAG
GGGACCCGACAGGCCCGAAGGAATAGAAGAAGAAGGTGGAGAGAGAGACAGAGACAGATCCATTCGATTA
GTGAACGGATCGGCACTGCGTGCGCCAATTCTGCAGACAAATGGCAGTATTCATCCACAATTTTAAAAGA
AAAGGGGGGATTGGGGGGTACAGTGCAGGGGAAAGAATAGTAGACATAATAGCAACAGACATACAAACTA
AAGAATTACAAAAACAAATTACAAAAATTCAAAATTTTCGGGTTTATTACAGGGACAGCAGAGATCCAGT
TTGGTTAATTAACCCGTGTCGGCTCCAGATCTGGCCTCCGCGCCGGGTTTTGGCGCCTCCCGCGGGCGCC
CCCCTCCTCACGGCGAGCGCTGCCACGTCAGACGAAGGGCGCAGCGAGCGTCCTGATCCTTCCGCCCGGA
CGCTCAGGACAGCGGCCCGCTGCTCATAAGACTCGGCCTTAGAACCCCAGTATCAGCAGAAGGACATTTT
AGGACGGGACTTGGGTGACTCTAGGGCACTGGTTTTCTTTCCAGAGAGCGGAACAGGCGAGGAAAAGTAG
TCCCTTCTCGGCGATTCTGCGGAGGGATCTCCGTGGGGCGGTGAACGCCGATGATTATATAAGGACGCGC
CGGGTGTGGCACAGCTAGTTCCGTCGCAGCCGGGATTTGGGTCGCGGTTCTTGTTTGTGGATCGCTGTGA
TCGTCACTTGGTGAGTAGCGGGCTGCTGGGCTGGCCGGGGCTTTCGTGGCCGCCGGGCCGCTCGGTGGGA
CGGAAGCGTGTGGAGAGACCGCCAAGGGCTGTAGTCTGGGTCCGCGAGCAAGGTTGCCCTGAACTGGGGG
TTGGGGGGAGCGCAGCAAAATGGCGGCTGTTCCCGAGTCTTGAATGGAAGACGCTTGTGAGGCGGGCTGT
GAGGTCGTTGAAACAAGGTGGGGGGCATGGTGGGCGGCAAGAACCCAAGGTCTTGAGGCCTTCGCTAATG
CGGGAAAGCTCTTATTCGGGTGAGATGGGCTGGGGCACCATCTGGGGACCCTGACGTGAAGTTTGTCACT
GACTGGAGAACTCGGTTTGTCGTCTGTTGCGGGGGCGGCAGTTATGGCGGTGCCGTTGGGCAGTGCACCC
GTACCTTTGGGAGCGCGCGCCCTCGTCGTGTCGTGACGTCACCCGTTCTGTTGGCTTATAATGCAGGGTG
GGGCCACCTGCCGGTAGGTGTGCGGTAGGCTTTTCTCCGTCGCAGGACGCAGGGTTCGGGCCTAGGGTAG
GCTCTCCTGAATCGACAGGCGCCGGACCTCTGGTGAGGGGAGGGATAAGTGAGGCGTCAGTTTCTTTGGT
CGGTTTTATGTACCTATCTTCTTAAGTAGCTGAAGCTCCGGTTTTGAACTATGCGCTCGGGGTTGGCGAG
TGTGTTTTGTGAAGTTTTTTAGGCACCTTTTGAAATGTAATCATTTGGGTCAATATGTAATTTTCAGTGT
TAGACTAGTAAATTGTCCGCTAAATTCTGGCCGTTTTTGGCTTTTTTGTTAGACGAAGCTTGGGCCCGGG
AATTAATTATTAAGGCCACCATGGTGTCTAAGGGCGAAGAGCTGATTAAGGAGAACATGCACATGAAGCT
GTACATGGAGGGCACCGTGGACAACCATCACTTCAAGTGCACATCCGAGGGCGAAGGCAAGCCCTACGAG
GGCACCCAGACCATGAGAATCAAGGTGGTCGAGGGCGGCCCTCTCCCCTTCGCCTTCGACATCCTGGCTA
CTAGCTTCCTCTACGGCAGCAAGACCTTCATCAACCACACCCAGGGCATCCCCGACTTCTTCAAGCAGTC
CTTCCCTGAGGGCTTCACATGGGAGAGAGTCACCACATACGAAGACGGGGGCGTGCTGACCGCTACCCAG
GACACCAGCCTCCAGGACGGCTGCCTCATCTACAACGTCAAGATCAGAGGGGTGAACTTCACATCCAACG
GCCCTGTGATGCAGAAGAAAACACTCGGCTGGGAGGCCTTCACCGAGACGCTGTACCCCGCTGACGGCGG
CCTGGAAGGCAGAAACGACATGGCCCTGAAGCTCGTGGGCGGGAGCCATCTGATCGCAAACGCCAAGACC
ACATATAGATCCAAGAAACCCGCTAAGAACCTCAAGATGCCTGGCGTCTACTATGTGGACTACAGACTGG
AAAGAATCAAGGAGGCCAACAACGAGACCTACGTCGAGCAGCACGAGGTGGCAGTGGCCAGATACTGCGA
CCTCCCTAGCAAACTGGGGCACAAGCTTAATGATCTGCAGTCTAGAGGATCTGGTGCCACGAATTTCTCA
CTACTCAAGCAGGCCGGTGATGTCGAGGAAAACCCTGGTCCTATGACCGAGTACAAGCCCACGGTGCGCC
TCGCCACCCGCGACGACGTCCCCAGGGCCGTACGCACCCTCGCCGCCGCGTTCGCCGACTACCCCGCCAC
GCGCCACACCGTCGATCCGGACCGCCACATCGAGCGGGTCACCGAGCTGCAAGAACTCTTCCTCACGCGC
GTCGGGCTCGACATCGGCAAGGTGTGGGTCGCGGACGACGGCGCCGCGGTGGCGGTCTGGACCACGCCGG
AGAGCGTCGAAGCGGGGGCGGTGTTCGCCGAGATCGGCCCGCGCATGGCCGAGTTGAGCGGTTCCCGGCT
GGCCGCGCAGCAACAGATGGAAGGCCTCCTGGCGCCGCACCGGCCCAAGGAGCCCGCGTGGTTCCTGGCC
ACCGTCGGCGTCTCGCCCGACCACCAGGGCAAGGGTCTGGGCAGCGCCGTCGTGCTCCCCGGAGTGGAGG
CGGCCGAGCGCGCCGGGGTGCCCGCCTTCCTGGAGACCTCCGCGCCCCGCAACCTCCCCTTCTACGAGCG
GCTCGGCTTCACCGTCACCGCCGACGTCGAGGTGCCCGAAGGACCGCGCACCTGGTGCATGACCCGCAAG
CCCGGTGCCTGACGAATTCGATATCAAGCTTATCGATAATCAACCTCTGGATTACAAAATTTGTGAAAGA
TTGACTGGTATTCTTAACTATGTTGCTCCTTTTACGCTATGTGGATACGCTGCTTTAATGCCTTTGTATC
ATGCTATTGCTTCCCGTATGGCTTTCATTTTCTCCTCCTTGTATAAATCCTGGTTGCTGTCTCTTTATGA
GGAGTTGTGGCCCGTTGTCAGGCAACGTGGCGTGGTGTGCACTGTGTTTGCTGACGCAACCCCCACTGGT
TGGGGCATTGCCACCACCTGTCAGCTCCTTTCCGGGACTTTCGCTTTCCCCCTCCCTATTGCCACGGCGG
AACTCATCGCCGCCTGCCTTGCCCGCTGCTGGACAGGGGCTCGGCTGTTGGGCACTGACAATTCCGTGGT
GTTGTCGGGGAAATCATCGTCCTTTCCTTGGCTGCTCGCCTGTGTTGCCACCTGGATTCTGCGCGGGACG
TCCTTCTGCTACGTCCCTTCGGCCCTCAATCCAGCGGACCTTCCTTCCCGCGGCCTGCTGCCGGCTCTGC
GGCCTCTTCCGCGTCTTCGCCTTCGCCCTCAGACGAGTCGGATCTCCCTTTGGGCCGCCTCCCCGCATCG
ATACCGTCGACCTCGAGACCTAGAAAAACATGGAGCAATCACAAGTAGCAATACAGCAGCTACCAATGCT
GATTGTGCCTGGCTAGAAGCACAAGAGGAGGAGGAGGTGGGTTTTCCAGTCACACCTCAGGTACCTTTAA
GACCAATGACTTACAAGGCAGCTGTAGATCTTAGCCACTTTTTAAAAGAAAAGGGGGGACTGGAAGGGCT
AATTCACTCCCAACGAAGACAAGATATCCTTGATCTGTGGATCTACCACACACAAGGCTACTTCCCTGAT
TGGCAGAACTACACACCAGGGCCAGGGATCAGATATCCACTGACCTTTGGATGGTGCTACAAGCTAGTAC
CAGTTGAGCAAGAGAAGGTAGAAGAAGCCAATGAAGGAGAGAACACCCGCTTGTTACACCCTGTGAGCCT
GCATGGGATGGATGACCCGGAGAGAGAAGTATTAGAGTGGAGGTTTGACAGCCGCCTAGCATTTCATCAC
ATGGCCCGAGAGCTGCATCCGGACTGTACTGGGTCTCTCTGGTTAGACCAGATCTGAGCCTGGGAGCTCT
CTGGCTAACTAGGGAACCCACTGCTTAAGCCTCAATAAAGCTTGCCTTGAGTGCTTCAAGTAGTGTGTGC
CCGTCTGTTGTGTGACTCTGGTAACTAGAGATCCCTCAGACCCTTTTAGTCAGTGTGGAAAATCTCTAGC
AGGGCCCGTTTAAACCCGCTGATCAGCCTCGACTGTGCCTTCTAGTTGCCAGCCATCTGTTGTTTGCCCC
TCCCCCGTGCCTTCCTTGACCCTGGAAGGTGCCACTCCCACTGTCCTTTCCTAATAAAATGAGGAAATTG
CATCGCATTGTCTGAGTAGGTGTCATTCTATTCTGGGGGGTGGGGTGGGGCAGGACAGCAAGGGGGAGGA
TTGGGAAGACAATAGCAGGCATGTGAGCAAAAGGCCAGCAAAAGGCCAGGAACCGTAAAAAGGCCGCGTT
GCTGGCGTTTTTCCATAGGCTCCGCCCCCCTGACGAGCATCACAAAAATCGACGCTCAAGTCAGAGGTGG
CGAAACCCGACAGGACTATAAAGATACCAGGCGTTTCCCCCTGGAAGCTCCCTCGTGCGCTCTCCTGTTC
CGACCCTGCCGCTTACCGGATACCTGTCCGCCTTTCTCCCTTCGGGAAGCGTGGCGCTTTCTCATAGCTC
ACGCTGTAGGTATCTCAGTTCGGTGTAGGTCGTTCGCTCCAAGCTGGGCTGTGTGCACGAACCCCCCGTT
CAGCCCGACCGCTGCGCCTTATCCGGTAACTATCGTCTTGAGTCCAACCCGGTAAGACACGACTTATCGC
CACTGGCAGCAGCCACTGGTAACAGGATTAGCAGAGCGAGGTATGTAGGCGGTGCTACAGAGTTCTTGAA
GTGGTGGCCTAACTACGGCTACACTAGAAGAACAGTATTTGGTATCTGCGCTCTGCTGAAGCCAGTTACC
TTCGGAAAAAGAGTTGGTAGCTCTTGATCCGGCAAACAAACCACCGCTGGTAGCGGTGGTTTTTTTGTTT
GCAAGCAGCAGATTACGCGCAGAAAAAAAGGATCTCAAGAAGATCCTTTGATCTTTTCTACGGGGTCTGA
CGCTCAGTGGAACGAAAACTCACGTTAAGGGATTTTGGTCATGAGATTATCAAAAAGGATCTTCACCTAG
ATCCTTTTAAATTAAAAATGAAGTTTTAAATCAATCTAAAGTATATATGAGTAAACTTGGTCTGACAGTT
ACCAATGCTTAATCAGTGAGGCACCTATCTCAGCGATCTGTCTATTTCGTTCATCCATAGTTGCCTGACT
CCCCGTCGTGTAGATAACTACGATACGGGAGGGCTTACCATCTGGCCCCAGTGCTGCAATGATACCGCGA
GACCCACGCTCACCGGCTCCAGATTTATCAGCAATAAACCAGCCAGCCGGAAGGGCCGAGCGCAGAAGTG
GTCCTGCAACTTTATCCGCCTCCATCCAGTCTATTAATTGTTGCCGGGAAGCTAGAGTAAGTAGTTCGCC
AGTTAATAGTTTGCGCAACGTTGTTGCCATTGCTACAGGCATCGTGGTGTCACGCTCGTCGTTTGGTATG
GCTTCATTCAGCTCCGGTTCCCAACGATCAAGGCGAGTTACATGATCCCCCATGTTGTGCAAAAAAGCGG
TTAGCTCCTTCGGTCCTCCGATCGTTGTCAGAAGTAAGTTGGCCGCAGTGTTATCACTCATGGTTATGGC
AGCACTGCATAATTCTCTTACTGTCATGCCATCCGTAAGATGCTTTTCTGTGACTGGTGAGTACTCAACC
AAGTCATTCTGAGAATAGTGTATGCGGCGACCGAGTTGCTCTTGCCCGGCGTCAATACGGGATAATACCG
CGCCACATAGCAGAACTTTAAAAGTGCTCATCATTGGAAAACGTTCTTCGGGGCGAAAACTCTCAAGGAT
CTTACCGCTGTTGAGATCCAGTTCGATGTAACCCACTCGTGCACCCAACTGATCTTCAGCATCTTTTACT
TTCACCAGCGTTTCTGGGTGAGCAAAAACAGGAAGGCAAAATGCCGCAAAAAAGGGAATAAGGGCGACAC
GGAAATGTTGAATACTCATACTCTTCCTTTTTCAATATTATTGAAGCATTTATCAGGGTTATTGTCTCAT
GAGCGGATACATATTTGAATGTATTTAGAAAAATAAACAAATAGGGGTTCCGCGCACATTTCCCCGAAAA
GTGCCACCTGA
