>Addgene plasmid #239565 | pFUW mTagBFP2-P2A-PuroR | depositor partial sequence | sequence record 471328 | mTagBFP2, P2A, Puro resistance gene (1-64)
GCCACCATGGTGTCTAAGGGCGAAGAGCTGATTAAGGAGAACATGCACATGAAGCTGTACATGGAGGGCA
CCGTGGACAACCATCACTTCAAGTGCACATCCGAGGGCGAAGGCAAGCCCTACGAGGGCACCCAGACCAT
GAGAATCAAGGTGGTCGAGGGCGGCCCTCTCCCCTTCGCCTTCGACATCCTGGCTACTAGCTTCCTCTAC
GGCAGCAAGACCTTCATCAACCACACCCAGGGCATCCCCGACTTCTTCAAGCAGTCCTTCCCTGAGGGCT
TCACATGGGAGAGAGTCACCACATACGAAGACGGGGGCGTGCTGACCGCTACCCAGGACACCAGCCTCCA
GGACGGCTGCCTCATCTACAACGTCAAGATCAGAGGGGTGAACTTCACATCCAACGGCCCTGTGATGCAG
AAGAAAACACTCGGCTGGGAGGCCTTCACCGAGACGCTGTACCCCGCTGACGGCGGCCTGGAAGGCAGAA
ACGACATGGCCCTGAAGCTCGTGGGCGGGAGCCATCTGATCGCAAACGCCAAGACCACATATAGATCCAA
GAAACCCGCTAAGAACCTCAAGATGCCTGGCGTCTACTATGTGGACTACAGACTGGAAAGAATCAAGGAG
GCCAACAACGAGACCTACGTCGAGCAGCACGAGGTGGCAGTGGCCAGATACTGCGACCTCCCTAGCAAAC
TGGGGCACAAGCTTAATGATCTGCAGTCTAGAGGATCTGGTGCCACGAATTTCTCACTACTCAAGCAGGC
CGGTGATGTCGAGGAAAACCCTGGTCCTATGACCGAGTACAAGCCCACGGTGCGCCTCGCCACCCGCGAC
GACGTCCCCAGGGCCGTACGCACCCTCGCCGCCGCGTTCGCCGACTACCCCGCCACGCGCCACNCCGTCG
ATCCGGACCGCCACATCGAGCGGGTCACCGAGCTGCAAGAACTCTTCCTCACGCGCGTCGGGCTCGACAT
CGGCAAGGTG
