>Addgene plasmid #239565 | pFUW mTagBFP2-P2A-PuroR | depositor partial sequence | sequence record 471329 | mTagBFP2 (106-239), P2A, Puro resistance gene
GGCGTGCTGACCGCTACCCAGGACACCAGCCTCCAGGACGGCTGCCTCATCTACAACGTCAAGATCAGAG
GGGTGAACTTCACATCCAACGGCCCTGTGATGCAGAAGAAAACACTCGGCTGGGAGGCCTTCACCGAGAC
GCTGTACCCCGCTGACGGCGGCCTGGAAGGCAGAAACGACATGGCCCTGAAGCTCGTGGGCGGGAGCCAT
CTGATCGCAAACGCCAAGACCACATATAGATCCAAGAAACCCGCTAAGAACCTCAAGATGCCTGGCGTCT
ACTATGTGGACTACAGACTGGAAAGAATCAAGGAGGCCAACAACGAGACCTACGTCGAGCAGCACGAGGT
GGCAGTGGCCAGATACTGCGACCTCCCTAGCAAACTGGGGCACAAGCTTAATGATCTGCAGTCTAGAGGA
TCTGGTGCCACGAATTTCTCACTACTCAAGCAGGCCGGTGATGTCGAGGAAAACCCTGGTCCTATGACCG
AGTACAAGCCCACGGTGCGCCTCGCCACCCGCGACGACGTCCCCAGGGCCGTACGCACCCTCGCCGCCGC
GTTCGCCGACTACCCCGCCACGCGCCACACCGTCGATCCGGACCGCCACATCGAGCGGGTCACCGAGCTG
CAAGAACTCTTCCTCACGCGCGTCGGGCTCGACATCGGCAAGGTGTGGGTCGCGGACGACGGCGCCGCGG
TGGCGGTCTGGACCACGCCGGAGAGCGTCGAAGCGGGGGCGGTGTTCGCCGAGATCGGCCCGCGCATGGC
CGAGTTGAGCGGTTCCCGGCTGGCCGCGCAGCAACAGATGGAAGGCCTCCTGGCGCCGCACCGGCCCAAG
GAGCCCGCGTGGTTCCTGGCCACCGTCGGCGTCTCGCCCGACCACCAGGGCAAGGGTCTGGGCAGCGCCG
TCGTGCTCCCCGGAGTGGAGGCGGCCGAGCGCGCCGGGGTGCCCGCCTTCCTGGAGACCTCCGCGCCCCG
CAACCTCCCCTTCTACGAGCGGCTCGGCTTCACCGTCACCGCCGACGTCGAGGTGCCCGAAGGACCGCGC
ACCTGGTGCATGACCCGCAAGCCCGGTGCCTGA
